>Addgene plasmid #14327 | pAG304GAL-EYFP-ccdB | depositor full sequence | sequence record 7990 | Author sequence
TCGCGCGTTTCGGTGATGACGGTGAAAACCTCTGACACATGCAGCTCCCGGAGACGGTCACAGCTTGTCT
GTAAGCGGATGCCGGGAGCAGACAAGCCCGTCAGGGCGCGTCAGCGGGTGTTGGCGGGTGTCGGGGCTGG
CTTAACTATGCGGCATCAGAGCAGATTGTACTGAGAGTGCACCAAACGACATTACTATATATATAATATA
GGAAGCATTTAATAGACAGCATCGTAATATATGTGTACTTTGCAGTTATGACGCCAGATGGCAGTAGTGG
AAGATATTCTTTATTGAAAAATAGCTTGTCACCTTACGTACAATCTTGATCCGGAGCTTTTCTTTTTTTG
CCGATTAAGAATTAATTCGGTCGAAAAAAGAAAAGGAGAGGGCCAAGAGGGAGGGCATTGGTGACTATTG
AGCACGTGAGTATACGTGATTAAGCACACAAAGGCAGCTTGGAGTATGTCTGTTATTAATTTCACAGGTA
GTTCTGGTCCATTGGTGAAAGTTTGCGGCTTGCAGAGCACAGAGGCCGCAGAATGTGCTCTAGATTCCGA
TGCTGACTTGCTGGGTATTATATGTGTGCCCAATAGAAAGAGAACAATTGACCCGGTTATTGCAAGGAAA
ATTTCAAGTCTTGTAAAAGCATATAAAAATAGTTCAGGCACTCCGAAATACTTGGTTGGCGTGTTTCGTA
ATCAACCTAAGGAGGATGTTTTGGCTCTGGTCAATGATTACGGCATTGATATCGTCCAACTGCATGGAGA
TGAGTCGTGGCAAGAATACCAAGAGTTCCTCGGTTTGCCAGTTATTAAAAGACTCGTATTTCCAAAAGAC
TGCAACATACTACTCAGTGCAGCTTCACAGAAACCTCATTCGTTTATTCCCTTGTTTGATTCAGAAGCAG
GTGGGACAGGTGAACTTTTGGATTGGAACTCGATTTCTGACTGGGTTGGAAGGCAAGAGAGCCCCGAAAG
CTTACATTTTATGTTAGCTGGTGGACTGACGCCAGAAAATGTTGGTGATGCGCTTAGATTAAATGGCGTT
ATTGGTGTTGATGTAAGCGGAGGTGTGGAGACAAATGGTGTAAAAGACTCTAACAAAATAGCAAATTTCG
TCAAAAATGCTAAGAAATAGGTTATTACTGAGTAGTATTTATTTAAGTATTGTTTGTGCACTTGCCTGCG
GTGTGAAATACCGCACAGATGCGTAAGGAGAAAATACCGCATCAGGAAATTGTAAACGTTAATATTTTGT
TAAAATTCGCGTTAAATTTTTGTTAAATCAGCTCATTTTTTAACCAATAGGCCGAAATCGGCAAAATCCC
TTATAAATCAAAAGAATAGACCGAGATAGGGT
[37 nt withheld, positions 1363-1399]
AAAGAACGTGGACTCCAACGTCAAAGG
[49 nt withheld, positions 1427-1475]
T
[91 nt withheld, positions 1477-1567]
G
[124 nt withheld, positions 1569-1692]
CGCGCCATTCGCCATTCAGGCTGCGCAACTGTTGGGAAGGGCGATCGGTGCGGGCCTCTTCGCTATTACG
CCAGCTGGCGAAGGGGGGATGTGCTGCAAGGCGATTAAGTTGGGTAACGCCAGGGTTTTCCCAGTCACGA
CGTTGTAAAACGACGGCCAGTGAATTGTAATACGACTCACTATAGGGCGAATTGGAGCTCTAGTACGGAT
TAGAAGCCGCCGAGCGGGCGACAGCCCTCCGACGGAAGACTCTCCTCCGTGCGTCCTCGTCTTCACCGGT
CGCGTTCCTGAAACGCAGATGTGCCTCGCGCCGCACTGCTCCGAACAATAAAGATTCTACAATACTAGCT
TTTATGGTTATGAAGAGGAAAAATTGGCAGTAACCTGGCCCCACAAACCTTCAAATTAACGAATCAAATT
AACAACCATAGGATGATAATGCGATTAGTTTTTTAGCCTTATTTCTGGGGTAATTAATCAGCGAAGCGAT
GATTTTTGATCTATTAACAGATATATAAATGGAAAAGCTGCATAACCACTTTAACTAATACTTTCAACAT
TTTCAGTTTGTATTACTTCTTATTCAAATGTCATAAAAGTATCAACAAAAAATTGTTAATATACCTCTAT
ACTTTAACGTCAAGGAGAAAAAACCCCGGATTCTAGAACTAGTGGATCCCCCGGGACAAAATGGTGAGCA
AGGGCGAGGAGCTGTTCACCGGGGTGGTGCCCATCCTGGTCGAGCTGGACGGCGACGTAAACGGCCACAA
GTTCAGCGTGTCCGGCGAGGGCGAGGGCGATGCCACCTACGGCAAGCTGACCCTGAAGTTCATCTGCACC
ACCGGCAAGCTGCCCGTGCCCTGGCCCACCCTCGTGACCACCTTCGGCTACGGCCTGCAGTGCTTCGCCC
GCTACCCCGACCACATGAAGCAGCACGACTTCTTCAAGTCCGCCATGCCCGAAGGCTACGTCCAGGAGCG
CACCATCTTCTTCAAGGACGACGGCAACTACAAGACCCGCGCCGAGGTGAAGTTCGAGGGCGACACCCTG
GTGAACCGCATCGAGCTGAAGGGCATCGACTTCAAGGAGGACGGCAACATCCTGGGGCACAAGCTGGAGT
ACAACTACAACAGCCACAACGTCTATATCATGGCCGACAAGCAGAAGAACGGCATCAAGGTGAACTTCAA
GATCCGCCACAACATCGAGGACGGCAGCGTGCAGCTCGCCGACCACTACCAGCAGAACACCCCCATCGGC
GACGGCCCCGTGCTGCTGCCCGACAACCACTACCTGAGCTACCAGTCCGCCCTGAGCAAAGACCCCAACG
AGAAGCGCGATCACATGGTCCTGCTGGAGTTCGTGACCGCCGCCGGGATCACTCTCGGCATGGACGAGCT
GTACAAGGGTGGACCAGGTGGTGGACATCAAACAAGTTTGTACAAAAAAGCTGAACGAGAAACGTAAAAT
GATATAAATATCAATATATTAAATTAGATTTTGCATAAAAAACAGACTACATAATACTGTAAAACACAAC
ATATCCAGTCACTATGGCGGCCGCATTAGGCACCCCAGGCTTTACACTTTATGCTTCCGGCTCGTATAAT
GTGTGGATTTTGAGTTAGGATCCGTCGAGATTTTCAGGAGCTAAGGAAGCTAAAATGGAGAAAAAAATCA
CTGGATATACCACCGTTGATATATCCCAATGGCATCGTAAAGAACATTTTGAGGCATTTCAGTCAGTTGC
TCAATGTACCTATAACCAGACCGTTCAGCTGGATATTACGGCCTTTTTAAAGACCGTAAAGAAAAATAAG
CACAAGTTTTATCCGGCCTTTATTCACATTCTTGCCCGCCTGATGAATGCTCATCCGGAATTCCGTATGG
CAATGAAAGACGGTGAGCTGGTGATATGGGATAGTGTTCACCCTTGTTACACCGTTTTCCATGAGCAAAC
TGAAACGTTTTCATCGCTCTGGAGTGAATACCACGACGATTTCCGGCAGTTTCTACACATATATTCGCAA
GATGTGGCGTGTTACGGTGAAAACCTGGCCTATTTCCCTAAAGGGTTTATTGAGAATATGTTTTTCGTCT
CAGCCAATCCCTGGGTGAGTTTCACCAGTTTTGATTTAAACGTGGCCAATATGGACAACTTCTTCGCCCC
CGTTTTCACCATGGGCAAATATTATACGCAAGGCGACAAGGTGCTGATGCCGCTGGCGATTCAGGTTCAT
CATGCCGTCTGTGATGGCTTCCATGTCGGCAGAATGCTTAATGAATTACAACAGTACTGCGATGAGTGGC
AGGGCGGGGCGTAAACGCCGCGTGGATCCGGCTTACTAAAAGCCAGATAACAGTATGCGTATTTGCGCGC
TGATTTTTGCGGTATAAGAATATATACTGATATGTATACCCGAAGTATGTCAAAAAGAGGTATGCTATGA
AGCAGCGTATTACAGTGACAGTTGACAGCGACAGCTATCAGTTGCTCAAGGCATATATGATGTCAATATC
TCCGGTCTGGTAAGCACAACCATGCAGAATGAAGCCCGTCGTCTGCGTGCCGAACGCTGGAAAGCGGAAA
ATCAGGAAGGGATGGCTGAGGTCGCCCGGTTTATTGAAATGAACGGCTCTTTTGCTGACGAGAACAGGGG
CTGGTGAAATGCAGTTTAAGGTTTACACCTATAAAAGAGAGAGCCGTTATCGTCTGTTTGTGGATGTACA
GAGTGATATTATTGACACGCCCGGGCGACGGATGGTGATCCCCCTGGCCAGTGCACGTCTGCTGTCAGAT
AAAGTCTCCCGTGAACTTTACCCGGTGGTGCATATCGGGGATGAAAGCTGGCGCATGATGACCACCGATA
TGGCCAGTGTGCCGGTCTCCGTTATCGGGGAAGAAGTGGCTGATCTCAGCCACCGCGAAAATGACATCAA
AAACGCCATTAACCTGATGTTCTGGGGAATATAAATGTCAGGCTCCCTTATACACAGCCAGTCTGCAGGT
CGACCATAGTGACTGGATATGTTGTGTTTTACAGTATTATGTAGTCTGTTTTTTATGCAAAATCTAATTT
AATATATTGATATTTATATCATTTTACGTTTCTCGTTCAGCTTTCTTGTACAAAGTGGTTCGATGTCATG
TAATTAGTTATGTCACGCTTACATTCACGCCCTCCCCCCACATCCGCTCTAACCGAAAAGGAAGGAGTTA
GACAACCTGAAGTCTAGGTCCCTATTTATTTTTTTATAGTTATGTTAGTATTAAGAACGTTATTTATATT
TCAAATTTTTCTTTTTTTTCTGTACAGACGCGTGTACGCATGTAACATTATACTGAAAACCTTGCTTGAG
AAGGTTTTGGGACGCTCGAAGGCTTTAATTTGCGGCCGGTACCCAGCTTTTGTTCCCTTTAGTGAGGGTT
AATTCCGAGCTTGGCGTAATCATGGTCATAGCTGTTTCCTGTGTGAAATTGTTATCCGCTCACAATTCCA
CACAACATAGGAGCCGGAAGCATAAAGTGTAAAGCCTGGGGTGCCTAATGAGTGAGGTAACTCACATTAA
TTGCGTTGCGCTCACTGCCCGCTTTCCAGTCGGGAAACCTGTCGTGCCAGCTGCATTAATGAATCGGCCA
ACGCGCGGGGAGAGGCGGTTTGCGTATTGGGCGCTCTTCCGCTTCCTCGCTCACTGACTCGCTGCGCTCG
GTCGTTCGGCTGCGGCGAGCGGTATCAGCTCACTCAAAGGCGGTAATACGGTTATCCACAGAATCAGGGG
ATAACGCAGGAAAGAACATGTGAGCAAAAGGCCAGCAAAAGGCCAGGAACCGTAAAAAGGCCGCGTTGCT
GGCGTTTTTCCATAGGCTCGGCCCCCCTGACGAGCATCACAAAAATCGACGCTCAAGTCAGAGGTGGCGA
AACCCGACAGGACTATAAAGATACCAGGCGTTCCCCCCTGGAAGCTCCCTCGTGCGCTCTCCTGTTCCGA
CCCTGCCGCTTACCGGATACCTGTCCGCCTTTCTCCCTTCGGGAAGCGTGGCGCTTTCTCAATGCTCACG
CTGTAGGTATCTCAGTTCGGTGTAGGTCGTTCGCTCCAAGCTGGGCTGTGTGCACGAACCCCCCGTTCAG
CCCGACCGCTGCGCCTTATCCGGTAACTATCGTCTTGAGTCCAACCCGGTAAGACACGACTTATCGCCAC
TGGCAGCAGCCACTGGTAACAGGATTAGCAGAGCGAGGTATGTAGGCGGTGCTACAGAGTTCTTGAAGTG
GTGGCCTAACTACGGCTACACTAGAAGGACAGTATTTGGTATCTGCGCTCTGCTGAAGCCAGTTACCTTC
GGAAAAAGAGTTGGTAGCTCTTGATCCGGCAAACAAACCACCGCTGGTAGCGGTGGTTTTTTTGTTTGCA
AGCAGCAGATTACGCGCAGAAAAAAAGGATCTCAAGAAGATCCTTTGATCTTTTCTACGGGGTCTGACGC
TCAGTGGAACGAAAACTCACGTTAAGGGATTTTGGTCATGAGATTATCAAAAAGGATCTTCACCTAGATC
CTTTTAAATTAAAAATGAAGTTTTAAATCAATCTAAAGTATATATGAGTAAACTTGGTCTGACAGTTACC
AATGCTTAATCAGTGAGGCACCTATCTCAGCGATCTGTCTATTTCGTTCATCCATAGTTGCCTGACTGCC
CGTCGTGTAGATAACTACGATACGGGAGGGCTTACCATCTGGCCCCAGTGCTGCAATGATACCGCGAGAC
CCACGCTCACCGGCTCCAGATTTATCAGCAATAAACCAGCCAGCCGGAAGGGCCGAGCGCAGAAGTGGTC
CTGCAACTTTATCCGCCTCCATCCAGTCTATTAATTGTTGCCGGGAAGCTAGAGTAAGTAGTTCGCCAGT
TAATAGTTTGCGCAACGTTGTTGCCATTGCTACAGGCATCGTGGTGTCACGCTCGTCGTTTGGTATGGCT
TCATTCAGCTCCGGTTCCCAACGATCAAGGCGAGTTACATGATCCCCCATGTTGTGAAAAAAAGCGGTTA
GCTCCTTCGGTCCTCCGATCGTTGTCAGAAGTAAGTTGGCCGCAGTGTTATCACTCATGGTTATGGCAGC
ACTGCATAATTCTCTTACTGTCATGCCATCCGTAAGATGCTTTTCTGTGACTGGTGAGTACTCAACCAAG
TCATTCTGAGAATAGTGTATGCGGCGACCGAGTTGCTCTTGCCCGGCGTCAATACGGGATAATACCGCGC
CACATAGCAGAACTTTAAAAGTGCTCATCATTGGAAAACGTTCTTCGGGGCGAAAACTCTCAAGGATCTT
ACCGCTGTTGAGATCCAGTTCGATGTAACCCACTCGTGCACCCAACTGATCTTCAGCATCTTTTACTTTC
ACCAGCGTTTCTGGGTGAGCAAAAACAGGAAGGCAAAATGCCGCAAAAAAGGGAATAAGGGCGACACGGA
AATGTTGAATACTCATACTCTTCCTTTTTCAATATTATTGAAGCATTTATCAGGGTTATTGTCTCATGAG
CGGATACATATTTGAATGTATTTAGAAAAATAAACAAATAGGGGTTCCGCGCACATTTCCCCGAAAAGTG
CCACCTGACGTCTAAGAAACCATTATTATCATGACATTAACCTATAAAAATAGGCGTATCACGAGGCCCT
TTCGTC
Features (pLannotate 1.2.2; 27 found; start..end, strand, type, name):
    137..184     +  misc_feature   bom (fragment): basis of mobility region from pBR322
    185..465     +  promoter       TRP1 promoter: S. cerevisiae TRP1
    466..1140    +  CDS            TRP1: phosphoribosylanthranilate isomerase, required for tryptophan biosynthesis; S. cerevisiae TRP1; yeast auxotrophic marker
   1187..1236    +  misc_feature   bom (fragment): basis of mobility region from pBR322
   1237..1692    -  rep_origin     f1 ori (sequence partly withheld): f1 bacteriophage origin of replication; arrow indicates direction of (+) strand synthesis
   1700..1857    -  CDS            lacZα (fragment): LacZα fragment of β-galactosidase; lacZ fragment
   1860..1878    +  promoter       T7 promoter: promoter for bacteriophage T7 RNA polymerase
   1898..2339    +  promoter       GAL1 promoter: S. cerevisiae GAL1; inducible promoter, regulated by Gal4
   2354..2377    +  misc_feature   MCS (fragment): pBluescript multiple cloning site
   2383..3099    +  CDS            EYFP: EYFP is a basic (constitutively fluorescent) green/yellow fluorescent protein published in 1996, derived from Aequorea victoria. It is reported to be a very rapidly-maturing weak dimer with high acid sensitivity.
   3124..3248    +  protein_bind   attR1: mutant version of attR; recombination site for the Gateway® LR reaction LR Clonase™
   3273..3303    +  promoter       lac UV5 promoter: E. coli lac promoter with an "up" mutation
   3327..3356    +  promoter       cat promoter (fragment): promoter of the E. coli cat gene encoding chloramphenicol acetyltransferase
   3357..4016    +  CDS            CmR: chloramphenicol acetyltransferase; cat; confers resistance to chloramphenicol
   4198..4356    +  CDS            ccdA (fragment): CCDA_ECO57 - Also known as H, letA. Experimental evidence at protein level: Swiss-Prot protein existence level 1. Antitoxin component of a type II toxin-antitoxin (TA) system which inhibits the post-segregational killing (PSK) of plasmid-free cells, also referred to as a plasmid addiction system. Binds to and blocks the activity of CcdB; will also remove bound CcdB protein from the CcdB-GyrA complex by forming a CcdA-CcdB complex, a process termed rejuvenation. Functions as a transcriptional corepressor for the ccdAB operon, repression also requires CcdB (By similarity). From Escherichia coli
   4361..4663    +  CDS            ccdB: CCDB_ECOLI - Also known as G, letB, letD. Experimental evidence at protein level: Swiss-Prot protein existence level 1. Toxic component of a type II toxin-antitoxin (TA) system, functioning in plasmid maintainence. Responsible for the post- segregational killing (PSK) of plasmid-free cells, also referred to as a plasmid addiction system. Half-life of over 2 hours. Cell killing by CcdB is accompanied by filamentation, defects in chromosome and plasmid segregation, defects in cell division, formation of anucleate cells, decreased DNA synthesis and plasmid loss. Interferes with the activity of DN
   4707..4831    -  protein_bind   attR2: mutant version of attR; recombination site for the Gateway® LR reaction LR Clonase™
   4838..5085    +  terminator     CYC1 terminator: S. cerevisiae CYC1; transcription terminator for CYC1
   5108..5126    -  promoter       T3 promoter: promoter for bacteriophage T3 RNA polymerase
   5171..5187    -  protein_bind   lac operator: The lac repressor binds to the lac operator to inhibit transcription in E. coli. This inhibition can be relieved by adding lactose or isopropyl-β-D-thiogalactopyranoside (IPTG). lac repressor encoded by lacI
   5195..5225    -  promoter       lac promoter: promoter for the E. coli lac operon
   5240..5261    -  protein_bind   CAP binding site: CAP binding activates transcription in the presence of cAMP. E. coli catabolite activator protein
   5274..5366    -  CDS            lacI (fragment): lac repressor; lacI; The lac repressor binds to the lac operator to inhibit transcription in E. coli. This inhibition can be relieved by adding lactose or isopropyl-β-D-thiogalactopyranoside (IPTG).
   5549..6137    -  rep_origin     ori: high-copy-number ColE1/pMB1/pBR322/pUC origin of replication
   6308..7168    -  CDS            AmpR: β-lactamase; bla; confers resistance to ampicillin, carbenicillin, and related antibiotics
   7169..7273    -  promoter       AmpR promoter: bla
   7368..35      +  CDS            rop (fragment) (across the origin): Rop protein, which maintains plasmids at low copy number; rop
