[The description below was written by a language model from this plasmid's Addgene catalogue record and pLannotate feature annotations shown in this document.]
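Description:
pAG304GAL-EYFP-ccdB is an empty Gateway destination vector for galactose-inducible expression of N-terminally EYFP-tagged proteins in Saccharomyces cerevisiae. It is built on the pRS304 backbone and is described by the depositor as an integrating plasmid. Consistent with this, the 7,368 nt annotated sequence shows no yeast replication origin or centromere, so stable maintenance in yeast depends on chromosomal integration, with transformants selected through the TRP1 auxotrophic marker expressed from its own promoter. In E. coli the plasmid replicates from a high-copy ColE1/pUC-type origin and carries AmpR. An f1 origin and pBluescript-derived remnants (lacZα fragment, lac promoter and operator, flanking T7 and T3 promoters) are also present.

The expression cassette consists of the Gal4-regulated GAL1 promoter, the EYFP coding sequence, a Gateway cassette bounded by attR1 and attR2, and the CYC1 terminator. The Gateway cassette contains a chloramphenicol resistance gene (CmR) and the ccdB toxin gene, along with a ccdA fragment. In an LR Clonase reaction with an entry clone, the region between the attR sites is exchanged for the gene of interest, placing it downstream of EYFP to give an N-terminal fluorescent fusion. Because CcdB poisons gyrase in ordinary E. coli strains, unrecombined vector is counter-selected after the reaction, while the empty vector itself must be propagated in a ccdB-tolerant strain under combined ampicillin and chloramphenicol selection.

The plasmid belongs to a suite of yeast Gateway vectors designed for high-throughput genetic analysis. It has no insert of its own. After cloning, it suits inducible expression and fluorescence-based localisation or abundance studies of yeast-expressed proteins.
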