Addgene plasmid #14327: pAG304GAL-EYFP-ccdB
Purpose: (Empty Backbone)
Depositing lab: Susan Lindquist. Depositing organization: Whitehead Institute for Biomedical Research. Publication: A suite of Gateway cloning vectors for high-throughput genetic analysis in Saccharomyces cerevisiae. Alberti S, Gitler AD, Lindquist S. Yeast. 2007 Oct . 24(10):913-9. 10.1002/yea.1502 PubMed 17583893.
Backbone
  Vector backbone: pRS304
  Vector type: Yeast Expression ; Gateway Destination
  Selectable markers: TRP1
Growth in bacteria
  Bacterial resistance: Chloramphenicol and Ampicillin, 25 & 100 μg/mL
  Growth temperature: 37°C
  Growth strain: ccdB Survival
  Growth instructions: DB3.1, ccdB Survival
  Copy number: Unknown
Gene/Insert
  Gene/Insert name: None
  Tag / fusion protein: EYFP (N terminal on backbone)
  Cloning method: Gateway Cloning
  Sequencing primers: 5′ EGFP-C
Terms and licenses: Academic/Nonprofit Terms; Industry Terms: Not Available to Industry
Depositor comments: Type of plasmid: integrating. This plasmid contains the Gateway technology from Invitrogen; Invitrogen requires purchasing of Gateway Clonase for carrying out the Gateway recombinational cloning reaction http://www.invitrogen.com Please note that the full plasmid sequence is provided as a reference only, and may not match the exact sequence of the plasmid.
How to cite: pAG304GAL-EYFP-ccdB was a gift from Susan Lindquist (Addgene plasmid # 14327 ; http://n2t.net/addgene:14327 ; RRID:Addgene_14327)
