>Addgene plasmid #14327 | pAG304GAL-EYFP-ccdB | addgene partial sequence | sequence record 20886 | 14327 with pRS_marker
GGAAGCATTTAATAGAACAGCATCGTAATATATGTGTACTTTGCAGTTATGACGCCAGATGGCAGTAGTG
GAAGATATTCTTTATTGAAAAATAGCTTGTCACCTTACGTACAATCTTGATCCGGAGCTTTTCTTTTTTT
GCCGATTAAGAATTAATTCGGTCGAAAAAAGAAAAGGAGAGGGCCAAGAGGGAGGGCATTGGTGACTATT
GAGCACGTGAGTATACGTGATTAAGCACACAAAGGCAGCTTGGAGTATGTCTGTTATTAATTTCACAGGT
AGTTCTGGTCCATTGGTGAAAGTTTGCGGCTTGCAGAGCACAGAGGCCGCAGAATGTGCTCTAGATTCCG
ATGCTGACTTGCTGGGTATTATATGTGTGCCCAATAGAAAGAGAACAATTGACCCGGTTATTGCAAGGAA
AATTTCAAGTCTTGTAAAAGCATATAAAAATAGTTCAGGCACTCCGAAATACTTGGTTGGCGTGTTTCGT
AATCAACCTAAGGAGGATGTTTTGGCTCTGGTCAATGATTACGGCATTGATATCGTCCAACTGCATGGAG
ATGAGTCGTGGCAAGAATACCAAGAGTTCCTCGGTTTGCCAGTTATTAAAAGACTCGTATTTCCAAAAGA
CTGCAAAATACTACTCAGTGCAG
