>Addgene plasmid #14327 | pAG304GAL-EYFP-ccdB | addgene partial sequence | sequence record 20887 | 14327 with EXFP-R
TAGCCTTCGGGCATGGCGGACTTGAAGAAGTCGTGCTGCTTCATGTGGTCGGGGTAGCGGGCGAAGCACT
GCAGGCCGTAGCCGAAGGTGGTCACGAGGGTGGGCCAGGGCACGGGCAGCTTGCCGGTGGTGCAGATGAA
CTTCAGGGTCAGCTTGCCGTAGGTGGCATCGCCCTCGCCCTCGCCGGACACGCTGAACTTGTGGCCGTTT
ACGTCGCCGTCCAGCTCGACCAGGATGGGCACCACCCCGGTGAACAGCTCCTCGCCCTTGCTCACCATTT
TGTCCCGGGGGATCCACTAGTTCTAGAATCCGGGGTTTTTTCTCCTTGACGTTAAAGTATAGAGGTATAT
TAACAATTTTTTGTTGATACTTTTATTACATTTGAATAAGAAGTAATACAAACCGAAAATGTTGAAAGTA
TTAGTTAAAGTGGTTATGCAGTTTTTGCATTTATATATCTGTTAATAGATCAAAAATCATCGCTTCGCTG
ATTAATTACCCCAGAAATAAGGCTAAAAAACTAATCGCATTATCATCCTATGGTTGTTAATTTGATTCGT
TCATTTGAAGGTTTGTGGGGCCAGGTTACTGCCAATTTTTCCTCTTCATAACCAT
