>Addgene plasmid #14327 | pAG304GAL-EYFP-ccdB | addgene partial sequence | sequence record 128477 | GW-5 5'-AATCTCGCCGGATCCTAACT-3'
AGCATAAAGTGTAAAGCCTGGGGTGCCTAATGCGGCCGCCATAGTGACTGGATATGTTGTGTTTTACAGT
ATTATGTAGTCTGTTTTTTATGCAAAATCTAATTTAATATATTGATATTTATATCATTTTACGTTTCTCG
TTCAGCTTTTTTGTACAAACTTGTTTGATGTCCACCACCTGGTCCACCCTTGTACAGCTCGTCCATGCCG
AGAGTGATCCCGGCGGCGGTCACGAACTCCAGCAGGACCATGTGATCGCGCTTCTCGTTGGGGTCTTTGC
TCAGGGCGGACTGGTAGCTCAGGTAGTGGTTGTCGGGCAGCAGCACGGGGCCGTCGCCGATGGGGGTGTT
CTGCTGGTAGTGGTCGGCGAGCTGCACGCTGCCGTCCTCGATGTTGTGGCGGATCTTGAAGTTCACCTTG
ATGCCGTTCTTCTGCTTGTCGGCCATGATATAGACGTTGTGGCTGTTGTAGTTGTACTCCAGCTTGTGCC
CCAGGATGTTGCCGTCCTCCTTGAAGTCGATGCCCTTCAGCTCGATGCGGTTCACCAGGGTGTCGCCCTC
GAACTTCACCTCGGCGCGGGTCTTGTAGTTGCCGTCGTCCTTGAAGAAGATGGTGCGCTCCTGGACGTAG
CCTTCGGGCATGGCGGACTTGAAGAAGTCGTGCTGCTTCATGTGGTCGGGGTAGCGGGCGAAGCACTGCA
GGCCGTAGCCGAAGGTGGTCACGAGGGTGGGCCAGGGCACGGGCAGCTTGCCGGTGGTGCAGATGAACTT
CAGGGTCAGCTTGCCGTAAGTGGCATCGCCCTCGCCCTCGCCGGACACGCTGAACTTGTGGCCGTTTACG
TCGCCGTCCAGCTCGACCAGGATGGGCACCACCCCGGTGAACAGCTCCTCGCCCTTGCTCACCATTTTGT
CCCGGGGGATCCACTA
