>Addgene plasmid #14327 | pAG304GAL-EYFP-ccdB | addgene partial sequence | sequence record 128478 | pRS-marker 5'-cggcatcagagcagattgta-3'
ATTCCGATGCTGACTTGCTGGGTATTATATGTGTGCCCAATAGAAAGAGAACAATTGACCCGGTTATTGC
AAGGAAAATTTCAAGTCTTGTAAAAGCATATAAAAATAGTTCAGGCACTCCGAAATACTTGGTTGGCGTG
TTTCGTAATCAACCTAAGGAGGATGTTTTGGCTCTGGTCAATGATTACGGCATTGATATCGTCCAACTGC
ATGGAGATGAGTCGTGGCAAGAATACCAAGAGTTCCTCGGTTTGCCAGTTATTAAAAGACTCGTATTTCC
AAAAGACTGCAACATACTACTCAGTGCAGCTTCACAGAAACCTCATTCGTTTATTCCCTTGTTTGATTCA
GAAGCAGGTGGGACAGGTGAACTTTTGGATTGGAACTCGATTTCTGACTGGGTTGGAAGGCAAGAGAGCC
CCGAAAGCTTACATTTTATGTTAGCTGGTGGACTGACGCCAGAAAA
